>Addgene plasmid #124423 | pC-0_v3 | addgene full sequence | sequence record 244243 | Addgene NGS Result
ACTTTTCATACTCCCGCCATTCAGAGAAGAAACCAATTGTCCATATTGCATCAGACATTGCCGTCACTGC
GTCTTTTACTGGCTCTTCTCGCTAACCAAACCGGTAACCCCGCTTATTAAAAGCATTCTGTAACAAAGCG
GGACCAAAGCCATGACAAAAACGCGTAACAAAAGTGTCTATAATCACGGCAGAAAAGTCCACATTGATTA
TTTGCACGGCGTCACACTTTGCTATGCCATAGCATTTTTATCCATAAGATTAGCGGTTCCTACCTGACGC
TTTTTATCGCAACTCTCTACTGTTTCTCCATACCGAATTCATAGGATAGATTCTGGAAACTTTACCGTCC
GAGCTCAGGCTTACCTTACTCGAGCAATAAACAGTTGATAGGGCTTCTCCGTTACCATGGTTCAGCCAAA
AAACTTAAGACCGCCGGTCTTGTCCACTACCTTGCAGTAATGCGGTGGACAGGATCGGCGGTTTTCTTTT
CTCTTCTCAATTCTTCTGACCTGTAACGAATAATAGATAGTAAAGTAGTCTCCGATTGAGTTTTCTCTGC
CGAGTCCCACCCAGTTCTGTGATTTCAGTAAGTTGGTAATTGATACACTGTTGCGAGAACTGCTGCCTGG
TAGTAGATAGGTTGTTATTGAGTAAGAAGGTAAAGTGAACGAAATCCCTGAAACTGAGACTGTAGAAAAT
AAGCTTGTCCAGACTATTGGATCCAAGAGATTTCTACACGATTGAGCACTGTCTCCTGCAGGCTCGGTAC
CAAATTCCAGAAAAGAGGCCTCCCGAAAGGGGGGCCTTTTTTCGTTTTGGTCCTAATAGATAAAGGATAG
GTCTGGTAGTGTTGTTCGTTCTCGCAGGTAAATCAATAATACTCAGCAGTTCCGTAGACTTTTCAGTGGG
ACAGGGTAGCGATAACAGATAGATTGTAATAAGACACAGTAGGTGCTCGTAGTTGCGTGAAGAGAACCGC
TCAGGAAATCCAGTCAGAAGTATTGGTAATCGTTGAAAACTCAGTCGACGCACTTACTGAAGACGTCCTA
TTACACTCGTCGTTGGAAACTGAAGATGCGGCCGCGGAAACACAGAAAAAAGCCCGCACCTGACAGTGCG
GGCTTTTTTTTTCGACCAAAGGTAGCGAACGACGAGTCACTGTTGAGGATAAATACTTTCTCTACTAGGC
GCCTGTTACACAGGTCCTCAGCGGCGCGCCTGCTGCCACCGCTGAGCAATAACTAGCATAACCCCTTGGG
GCCTCTAAACGGGTCTTGAGGGGTTTTTTGCCAGGCATCAAATAAAACGAAAGGCTCAGTCGGAAGACTG
GGCCTTTCGTTTTATCTGTTGTTTGTCGGTGAACGCTCTCCTGAGTAGGACAAATCCGCCGGGAGCGGAT
TTGAACGTTGTGAAGCAACGGCCCGGAGGGTGGCGGGCAGGACGCCCGCCATAAACTGCCAGGCATCAAA
CTAAGCAGAAGGCCATCCTGACGGATGGCCTTTTTGCGTTTCAGATCTCGGGCAGCGTTGGGTCCTGGCC
ACGGGTGCGCATGATCGTGCTCCTGTCGTTGAGGACCCGGCTAGGCTGGCGGGGTTGCCTTACTGGTTAG
CAGAATGAATCACCGATACGCGAGCGAACGTGAAGCGACTGCTGCTGCAAAACGTCTGCGACCTGAGCAA
CAACATGAATGGTCTTCGGTTTCCGTGTTTCGTAAAGTCTGGAAACGCGGAAGTCAGCGCCCTGCACCAT
TATGTTCCGGATCTGCATCGCAGGATGCTGCTGGCTACCCTGTGGAACACCTACATCTGTATTAACGAAG
CGCTGGCATTGACCCTGAGTGATTTTTCTCTGGTCCCGCCGCATCCATACCGCCAGTTGTTTACCCTCAC
AACGTTCCAGTAACCGGGCATGTTCATCATCAGTAACCCGTATCGTGAGCATCCTCTCTCGTTTCATCGG
TATCATTACCCCCATGAACAGAAATCCCCCTTACACGGAGGCATCAGTGACCAAACAGGAAAAAACCGCC
CTTAACATGGCCCGCTTTATCAGAAGCCAGACATTAACGCTTCTGGAGAAACTCAACGAGCTGGACGCGG
ATGAACAGGCAGACATCTGTGAATCGCTTCACGACCACGCTGATGAGCTTTACCGCAGCTGCCTCGCGCG
TTTCGGTGATGACGGTGAAAACCTCTGACACATGCAGCTCCCGGAGACGGTCACAGCTTGTCTGTAAGCG
GATGCCGGGAGCAGACAAGCCCGTCAGGGCGCGTCAGCGGGTGTTGGCGGGTGTCGGGGCGCAGCCATGA
CCCAGTCACGTAGCGATAGCGGAGTGTATACTGGCTTAACTATGCGGCATCAGAGCAGATTGTACTGAGA
GTGCACCATTGCGGTGTGAAATACCGCACAGATGCGTAAGGAGAAAATACCGCATCAGGCGCTCTTCCGC
TTCCTCGCTCACTGACTCGCTGCGCTCGGTCGTTCGGCTGCGGCGAGCGGTATCAGCTCACTCAAAGGCG
GTAATACGGTTATCCACAGAATCAGGGGATAACGCAGGAAAGAACATGTGAGCAAAAGGCCAGCAAAAGG
CCAGGAACCGTAAAAAGGCCGCGTTGCTGGCGTTTTTCCATAGGCTCCGCCCCCCTGACGAGCATCACAA
AAATCGACGCTCAAGTCAGAGGTGGCGAAACCCGACAGGACTATAAAGATACCAGGCGTTTCCCCCTGGA
AGCTCCCTCGTGCGCTCTCCTGTTCCGACCCTGCCGCTTACCGGATACCTGTCCGCCTTTCTCCCTTCGG
GAAGCGTGGCGCTTTCTCATAGCTCACGCTGTAGGTATCTCAGTTCGGTGTAGGTCGTTCGCTCCAAGCT
GGGCTGTGTGCACGAACCCCCCGTTCAGCCCGACCGCTGCGCCTTATCCGGTAACTATCGTCTTGAGTCC
AACCCGGTAAGACACGACTTATCGCCACTGGCAGCAGCCACTGGTAACAGGATTAGCAGAGCGAGGTATG
TAGGCGGTGCTACAGAGTTCTTGAAGTGGTGGCCTAACTACGGCTACACTAGAAGGACAGTATTTGGTAT
CTGCGCTCTGCTGAAGCCAGTTACCTTCGGAAAAAGAGTTGGTAGCTCTTGATCCGGCAAACAAACCACC
GCTGGTAGCGGTGGTTTTTTTGTTTGCAAGCAGCAGATTACGCGCAGAAAAAAAGGATCTCAAGAAGATC
CTTTGATCTTTTCTACGGGGTCTGACGCTCAGTGGAACGAAAACTCACGTTAAGGGATTTTGGTCATGAG
ATTATCAAAAAGGATCTTCACCTAGATCCTTTTAAATTAAAAATGAAGTTTTAAATCAATCTAAAGTATA
TATGAGTAAACTTGGTCTGACAGTTACCAATGCTTAATCAGTGAGGCACCTATCTCAGCGATCTGTCTAT
TTCGTTCATCCATAGTTGCCTGACTCCCCGTCGTGTAGATAACTACGATACGGGAGGGCTTACCATCTGG
CCCCAGTGCTGCAATGATACCGCGAGACCCACGCTCACCGGCTCCAGATTTATCAGCAATAAACCAGCCA
GCCGGAAGGGCCGAGCGCAGAAGTGGTCCTGCAACTTTATCCGCCTCCATCCAGTCTATTAATTGTTGCC
GGGAAGCTAGAGTAAGTAGTTCGCCAGTTAATAGTTTGCGCAACGTTGTTGCCATTGCTGCAGGCATCGT
GGTGTCACGCTCGTCGTTTGGTATGGCTTCATTCAGCTCCGGTTCCCAACGATCAAGGCGAGTTACATGA
TCCCCCATGTTGTGCAAAAAAGCGGTTAGCTCCTTCGGTCCTCCGATCGTTGTCAGAAGTAAGTTGGCCG
CAGTGTTATCACTCATGGTTATGGCAGCACTGCATAATTCTCTTACTGTCATGCCATCCGTAAGATGCTT
TTCTGTGACTGGTGAGTACTCAACCAAGTCATTCTGAGAATAGTGTATGCGGCGACCGAGTTGCTCTTGC
CCGGCGTCAACACGGGATAATACCGCGCCACATAGCAGAACTTTAAAAGTGCTCATCATTGGAAAACGTT
CTTCGGGGCGAAAACTCTCAAGGATCTTACCGCTGTTGAGATCCAGTTCGATGTAACCCACTCGTGCACC
CAACTGATCTTCAGCATCTTTTACTTTCACCAGCGTTTCTGGGTGAGCAAAAACAGGAAGGCAAAATGCC
GCAAAAAAGGGAATAAGGGCGACACGGAAATGTTGAATACTCATACTCTTCCTTTTTCAATATTATTGAA
GCATTTATCAGGGTTATTGTCTCATGAGCGGATACATATTTGAATGTATTTAGAAAAATAAACAAATAGG
GGTTCCGCGCACATTTCCCCGAAAAGTGCCACCTTCACTCTAGATTTCAGTGCAATTTATCTCTTCAAAT
GTAGCACCTGAAGTCAGCCCCATACGATATAAGTTGTAATTCTCATGTTAGTCATGCCCCGCGCCCACCG
GAAGGAGCTGACTGGGTTGCTCCTAGGGTCTGATTCGTTACCAATTATGACAACTTGACGGCTACATCAT
TCACTTTTTCTTCACAACCGGCACGGAACTCGCTCGGGCTGGCCCCGGTGCATTTTTTAAATACCCGCGA
GAAATAGAGTTGATCGTCAAAACCAACATTGCGACCGACGGTGGCGATAGGCATCCGGGTGGTGCTCAAA
AGCAGCTTCGCCTGGCTGATACGTTGGTCCTCGCGCCAGCTTAAGACGCTAATCCCTAACTGCTGGCGGA
AAAGATGTGACAGACGCGACGGCGACAAGCAAACATGCTGTGCGACGCTGGCGATATCAAAATTGCTGTC
TGCCAGGTGATCGCTGATGTACTGACAAGCCTCGCGTACCCGATTATCCATCGGTGGATGGAGCGACTCG
TTAATCGCTTCCATGCGCCGCAGTAACAATTGCTCAAGCAGATTTATCGCCAGCAGCTCCGAATAGCGCC
CTTCCCCTTGCCCGGCGTTAATGATTTGCCCAAACAGGTCGCTGAAATGCGGCTGGTGCGCTTCATCCGG
GCGAAAGAACCCCGTATTGGCAAATATTGACGGCCAGTTAAGCCATTCATGCCAGTAGGCGCGCGGACGA
AAGTAAACCCACTGGTGATACCATTCGCGAGCCTCCGGATGACGACCGTAGTGATGAATCTCTCCTGGCG
GGAACAGCAAAATATCACCCGGTCGGCAAACAAATTCTCGTCCCTGATTTTTCACCACCCCCTGACCGCG
AATGGTGAGATTGAGAATATAACCTTTCATTCCCAGCGGTCGGTCGATAAAAAAATCGAGATAACCGTTG
GCCTCAATCGGCGTTAAACCCGCCACCAGATGGGCATTAAACGAGTATCCCGGCAGCAGGGGATCATTTT
GCGCTTCAGCCAT
Features (pLannotate 1.2.2; 12 found; start..end, strand, type, name):
     27..311     +  promoter       araBAD promoter: araBAD; promoter of the L-arabinose operon of E. coli; the araC regulatory gene is transcribed in the opposite direction (Guzman et al., 1995)
   1243..1290    +  terminator     T7 terminator: transcription terminator for bacteriophage T7 RNA polymerase
   1302..1345    -  terminator     rrnB T1 terminator: Escherichia coli rrnB; transcription terminator T1 from the E. coli rrnB gene
   1477..1504    +  terminator     rrnB T2 terminator: transcription terminator T2 from the E. coli rrnB gene
   1610..1990    -  CDS            YPB1_ECOLX: Protein predicted: Swiss-Prot protein existence level 4. From Escherichia coli.
   2007..2198    +  CDS            rop: Rop protein, which maintains plasmids at low copy number; rop
   2300..2439    +  misc_feature   bom: basis of mobility region from pBR322
   2625..3213    -  rep_origin     ori: high-copy-number ColE1/pMB1/pBR322/pUC origin of replication
   3384..4244    -  CDS            AmpR: β-lactamase; bla; confers resistance to ampicillin, carbenicillin, and related antibiotics
   4245..4349    -  promoter       AmpR promoter: bla
   4459..4499    -  CDS            TcR (fragment): tetracycline efflux protein; tet; confers resistance to tetracycline
   4525..5403    -  CDS            araC: L-arabinose regulatory protein; araC
