[The description below was written by a language model from this plasmid's Addgene catalogue record and pLannotate feature annotations shown in this document.]
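Description:
pC-0_v3 is an empty bacterial backbone from a toolkit for the modular and combinatorial assembly of synthetic gene circuits. It is catalogued as a pET-derived bacterial expression and synthetic biology vector, and its stated role is to provide the full multiple cloning site used at "step 2" of that assembly framework. The record gives no further detail on what that step involves, and no insert is present. The sequenced plasmid is about 5.4 kb. It replicates in E. coli from a ColE1/pMB1-type origin accompanied by the pBR322 bom region and a rop gene. The catalogue lists it as high copy, although Rop normally moderates copy number. Selection is by ampicillin through the β-lactamase gene and its native promoter. A short tetracycline-resistance fragment and a predicted open reading frame of E. coli plasmid origin appear to be non-functional remnants of the pBR322 lineage.

The regulatory architecture centres on the L-arabinose system. The araC regulator gene is encoded on the reverse strand, spanning the end of the circular map. It is transcribed divergently from the araBAD promoter, so anything cloned downstream of that promoter would be arabinose-inducible and repressed without the inducer. Roughly 900 bp between the promoter and the first terminator carries no automatic annotation. This is presumably where the multiple cloning site lies, though the feature table does not label it, and the depositor's own annotated file would be needed to confirm its layout. Downstream, a T7 terminator and the rrnB T1 and T2 terminators insulate the cloning region from read-through transcription, which helps when several transcription units are combined in one circuit plasmid.
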