Addgene plasmid #124423: pC-0_v3
Purpose: (Empty Backbone) Full MCS (step 2)
Depositing lab: Yolanda Schaerli. Depositing organization: Universite de Lausanne (UNIL). Publication: A Framework for the Modular and Combinatorial Assembly of Synthetic Gene Circuits. Santos-Moreno J, Schaerli Y. ACS Synth Biol. 2019 Jul 19;8(7):1691-1697. doi: 10.1021/acssynbio.9b00174. Epub 2019 Jun 24. PubMed 31185158.
Backbone
  Vector backbone: pET
  Vector type: Bacterial Expression, Synthetic Biology
Growth in bacteria
  Bacterial resistance: Ampicillin, 100 μg/mL
  Growth temperature: 37°C
  Growth strain: DH5alpha
  Copy number: High Copy
Terms and licenses: Academic/Nonprofit Terms; Industry Terms: Not Available to Industry
Depositor comments: GenBank file with original annotations can be downloaded from the "Resource Information" section. Please visit https://www.biorxiv.org/content/10.1101/611574v1 for bioRxiv preprint.
How to cite: pC-0_v3 was a gift from Yolanda Schaerli (Addgene plasmid # 124423 ; http://n2t.net/addgene:124423 ; RRID:Addgene_124423)
